>Addgene plasmid #36185 | pZHY013 | depositor full sequence | sequence record 44895 | pZHY013 sequence 4344 bps
AAGGGCGAATTCGACCCAGCTTTCTTGTACAAAGTTGGCATTATAAAAAATAATTGCTCATCAATTTGTT
GCAACGAACAGGTCACTATCAGTCAAAATAAAATCATTATTTGCCATCCAGCTGATATCCCCTATAGTGA
GTCGTATTACATGGTCATAGCTGTTTCCTGGCAGCTCTGGCCCGTGTCTCAAAATCTCTGATGTTACATT
GCACAAGATAAAAATATATCATCATGCCTCCTCTGGACCAGCCAGGACAGAAATGCCTCGACTTCGCTGC
TACCCAAGGTTGCCGGGTGACGCACACCGTGGAAACGGATGAAGGCACGAACCCAGTGGACATAAGCCTG
TTCGGTTCGTAAGCTGTAATGCAAGTAGCGTATGCGCTCACGCAACTGGTCCAGAACCTTGACCGAACGC
AGCGGTGGTAACGGCGCAGTGGCGGTTTTCATGGCTTGTTATGACTGTTTTTTTGGGGTACAGTCTATGC
CTCGGGCATCCAAGCAGCAAGCGCGTTACGCCGTGGGTCGATGTTTGATGTTATGGAGCAGCAACGATGT
TACGCAGCAGGGCAGTCGCCCTAAAACAAAGTTAAACATCATGAGGGAAGCGGTGATCGCCGAAGTATCG
ACTCAACTATCAGAGGTAGTTGGCGTCATCGAGCGCCATCTCGAACCGACGTTGCTGGCCGTACATTTGT
ACGGCTCCGCAGTGGATGGCGGCCTGAAGCCACACAGTGATATTGATTTGCTGGTTACGGTGACCGTAAG
GCTTGATGAAACAACGCGGCGAGCTTTGATCAACGACCTTTTGGAAACTTCGGCTTCCCCTGGAGAGAGC
GAGATTCTCCGCGCTGTAGAAGTCACCATTGTTGTGCACGACGACATCATTCCGTGGCGTTATCCAGCTA
AGCGCGAACTGCAATTTGGAGAATGGCAGCGCAATGACATTCTTGCAGGTATCTTCGAGCCAGCCACGAT
CGACATTGATCTGGCTATCTTGCTGACAAAAGCAAGAGAACATAGCGTTGCCTTGGTAGGTCCAGCGGCG
GAGGAACTCTTTGATCCGGTTCCTGAACAGGATCTATTTGAGGCGCTAAATGAAACCTTAACGCTATGGA
ACTCGCCGCCCGACTGGGCTGGCGATGAGCGAAATGTAGTGCTTACGTTGTCCCGCATTTGGTACAGCGC
AGTAACCGGCAAAATCGCGCCGAAGGATGTCGCTGCCGACTGGGCAATGGAGCGCCTGCCGGCCCAGTAT
CAGCCCGTCATACTTGAAGCTAGACAGGCTTATCTTGGACAAGAAGAAGATCGCTTGGCCTCGCGCGCAG
ATCAGTTGGAAGAATTTGTCCACTACGTGAAAGGCGAGATCACCAAGGTAGTCGGCAAATAACCCTCGAG
CCACCCATGACCAAAATCCCTTAACGTGAGTTACGCGTCGTTCCACTGAGCGTCAGACCCCGTAGAAAAG
ATCAAAGGATCTTCTTGAGATCCTTTTTTTCTGCGCGTAATCTGCTGCTTGCAAACAAAAAAACCACCGC
TACCAGCGGTGGTTTGTTTGCCGGATCAAGAGCTACCAACTCTTTTTCCGAAGGTAACTGGCTTCAGCAG
AGCGCAGATACCAAATACTGTCCTTCTAGTGTAGCCGTAGTTAGGCCACCACTTCAAGAACTCTGTAGCA
CCGCCTACATACCTCGCTCTGCTAATCCTGTTACCAGTGGCTGCTGCCAGTGGCGATAAGTCGTGTCTTA
CCGGGTTGGACTCAAGACGATAGTTACCGGATAAGGCGCAGCGGTCGGGCTGAACGGGGGGTTCGTGCAC
ACAGCCCAGCTTGGAGCGAACGACCTACACCGAACTGAGATACCTACAGCGTGAGCTATGAGAAAGCGCC
ACGCTTCCCGAAGGGAGAAAGGCGGACAGGTATCCGGTAAGCGGCAGGGTCGGAACAGGAGAGCGCACGA
GGGAGCTTCCAGGGGGAAACGCCTGGTATCTTTATAGTCCTGTCGGGTTTCGCCACCTCTGACTTGAGCG
TCGATTTTTGTGATGCTCGTCAGGGGGGCGGAGCCTATGGAAAAACGCCAGCAACGCGGCCTTTTTACGG
TTCCTGGCCTTTTGCTGGCCTTTTGCTCACATGTTCTTTCCTGCGTTATCCCCTGATTCTGTGGATAACC
GTATTACCGCCTTTGAGTGAGCTGATACCGCTCGCCGCAGCCGAACGACCGAGCGCAGCGAGTCAGTGAG
CGAGGAAGCGGAAGAGCGCCCAATACGCAAACCGCCTCTCCCCGCGCGTTGGCCGATTCATTAATGCAGC
TGGCACGACAGGTTTCCCGACTGGAAAGCGGGCAGTGAGCGCAACGCAATTAATACGCGTACCGCGAGCC
AGGAAGAGTTTGTAGAAACGCAAAAAGGCCATCCGTCAGGATGGCCTTCTGCTTAGTTTGATGCCTGGCA
GTTTATGGCGGGCGTCCTGCCCGCCACCCTCCGGGCCGTTGCTTCACAACGTTCAAATCCGCTCCCGGCG
GATTTGTCCTACTCAGGAGAGCGTTCACCGACAAACAACAGATAAAACGAAAGGCCCAGTCTTCCGACTG
AGCCTTTCGTTTTATTTGATGCCTGGCAGTTCCCTACTCTCGCGTTAACGCTTGCATGGATGTTTTCCCA
GTCACGACGTTGTAAAACGACGGCCAGTCTTAAGCTCGGGCCCCAAATAATGATTTTATTTTGACTGATA
GTGACCTGTTCGTTGCAACAAATTGATGAGCAATGCTTTTTTATAATGCCAACTTTGTACAAAAAAGCAG
GCTCCGAATTCGCCCTTCACCATGGATTATAAGGATCACGATGGCGACTACAAGGACCACGATATTGACT
ACAAAGACGATGACGATAAAATGGCTCCTAAGAAAAAGCGCAAAGTCGGTATCCATGGCGTTCCCTCTAG
ATAACGCAGGATCCCAGCTGGTGAAGTCCGAGCTGGAAGAAAAAAAGAGCGAGCTGCGCCACAAGCTCAA
GTACGTGCCCCACGAGTACATCGAGCTGATCGAGATCGCCCGCAACAGCACCCAAGACCGCATCCTGGAG
ATGAAAGTGATGGAGTTCTTCATGAAGGTGTACGGCTACCGCGGCAAGCACCTGGGCGGCTCCCGCAAGC
CCGATGGCGCCATCTACACCGTGGGCTCCCCCATCGACTATGGCGTCATTGTCGACACCAAGGCCTACTC
CGGCGGCTACAACTTACCCATCGGTCAGGCCGACGAGATGCAACGCTACGTGAAGGAGAACCAGACCCGC
AATAAGCACATTAATCCCAACGAGTGGTGGAAGGTGTACCCCTCCTCCGTGACCGAGTTCAAATTCCTGT
TCGTGTCCGGCCACTTCAAGGGCAATTATAAGGCCCAACTGACCCGCCTGAACCACAAGACCAACTGCAA
CGGCGCCGTGCTGTCCGTGGAGGAACTGCTGATCGGCGGCGAGATGATCAAGGCTGGTACCCTGACCCTG
GAAGAGGTGCGCCGCAAGTTCAACAATGGTGAAATCAATTTCAGGTCCGGCGGCGGAGAGGGCAGAGGAA
GTCTTCTAACATGCGGTGACGTGGAGGAGAATCCCGGCCCTAGGATGGACTACAAAGACCATGACGGTGA
TTATAAAGATCATGACATCGATTACAAGGATGACGATGACAAGATGGCCCCCAAGAAGAAGAGGAAGGTG
GGCATTCACGGGGTGCCGGCTAGCTAGTAAGCTTAGATCTCAACTAGTCAAAAGTGAACTGGAGGAGAAG
AAATCTGAACTTCGTCATAAATTGAAATATGTGCCTCATGAATATATTGAATTAATTGAAATTGCCAGAA
ATTCCACTCAGGATAGAATTCTTGAAATGAAGGTAATGGAATTTTTTATGAAAGTTTATGGATATAGAGG
TAAACATTTGGGTGGATCAAGGAAACCGGACGGAGCAATTTATACTGTCGGATCTCCTATTGATTACGGT
GTGATCGTGGATACTAAAGCTTATAGCGGAGGTTATAATCTGCCAATTGGCCAAGCAGATGAAATGGAGC
GATATGTCGAAGAAAATCAAACACGAAACAAACATCTCAACCCTAATGAATGGTGGAAAGTCTATCCATC
TTCTGTAACGGAATTTAAGTTTTTATTTGTGAGTGGTCACTTTAAAGGAAACTACAAAGCTCAGCTTACA
CGATTAAATCATATCACTAATTGTAATGGAGCTGTTCTTAGTGTAGAAGAGCTTTTAATTGGTGGAGAAA
TGATTAAAGCCGGCACATTAACCTTAGAGGAAGTGAGACGGAAATTTAATAACGGCGAGATAAACTTTTA
ATAG
Features (pLannotate 1.2.2; 15 found; start..end, strand, type, name):
     14..113     -  protein_bind   attL2: mutant version of attL; recombination site for the Gateway® LR reaction LR Clonase™
    131..149     -  promoter       T7 promoter: promoter for bacteriophage T7 RNA polymerase
    339..362     +  promoter       Pc promoter (fragment): intI1 (promoter lies within the coding sequence); class 1 integron promoter
    538..594     +  CDS            GmR (fragment): gentamycin acetyltransferase; aacC1; confers resistance to gentamycin
    601..1392    +  CDS            SmR: aminoglycoside adenylyltransferase (Murphy, 1985); aadA; confers resistance to spectinomycin and streptomycin
   1485..2073    +  rep_origin     ori: high-copy-number ColE1/pMB1/pBR322/pUC origin of replication
   2256..2348    +  CDS            lacI (fragment): lac repressor; lacI; The lac repressor binds to the lac operator to inhibit transcription in E. coli. This inhibition can be relieved by adding lactose or isopropyl-β-D-thiogalactopyranoside (IPTG).
   2403..2430    -  terminator     rrnB T2 terminator: transcription terminator T2 from the E. coli rrnB gene
   2562..2605    +  terminator     rrnB T1 terminator: Escherichia coli rrnB; transcription terminator T1 from the E. coli rrnB gene
   2652..2688    -  CDS            lacZα (fragment): LacZα fragment of β-galactosidase; lacZ fragment
   2704..2803    +  protein_bind   attL1: mutant version of attL; recombination site for the Gateway® LR reaction LR Clonase™
   2867..2890    +  CDS            3xFLAG (fragment): three tandem FLAG® epitope tags
   2925..3542    +  CDS            fokIR (fragment): T2F1_PLAOK - Also known as rfoKI. Experimental evidence at protein level: Swiss-Prot protein existence level 1. Recognizes the double-stranded sequence 5'-GGATG-3'/3'-CATCC- 5' and cleaves respectively 14 bases after G-1 and 13 bases before C-1. From Planomicrobium okeanokoites (Planococcus okeanokoites) (Flavobacterium okeanokoites).
   3618..3683    +  CDS            3xFLAG: three tandem FLAG® epitope tags, followed by an enterokinase cleavage site
   3751..4338    +  CDS            FokI cleavage domain: nonspecific DNA cleavage domain of the FokI endonuclease (Li et al., 1992) must dimerize to be catalytically active
