[The description below was written by a language model from this plasmid's Addgene catalogue record and pLannotate feature annotations shown in this document.]
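Description:
pZHY013 is a 4,344 bp Gateway entry vector built on the Invitrogen pCR8 backbone. It is designed as an intermediate for assembling TALEN pairs that are expressed in plants from a single T2A-linked polycistronic message. It is maintained in E. coli through a high-copy ColE1/pUC-type origin and selected with spectinomycin via the aadA (SmR) aminoglycoside adenylyltransferase gene. Short gentamicin-resistance, lacI and lacZα fragments in the annotation appear to be backbone remnants rather than functional genes. rrnB T1 and T2 terminators lie upstream of the cloning region, where they insulate it from read-through transcription.

The payload sits between attL1 and attL2, the sites that allow transfer into an attR-containing destination vector by an LR Clonase reaction. Within this interval the feature table shows two successive FokI cleavage-domain coding regions on the same strand, each preceded by FLAG epitope sequence: a partial 3xFLAG match before the first and a full 3xFLAG before the second. The catalogue describes the insert as a heterodimeric FokI nuclease with T2A. The T2A element is not separately annotated, but it presumably occupies the gap between the two nuclease units, where ribosomal skipping would release two separate polypeptides. FokI must dimerize to cut DNA, and heterodimeric variants restrict cleavage to pairings of the left and right TALEN arms, which reduces activity from homodimers.

No TAL effector repeat arrays are annotated, so the plasmid appears to serve as a scaffold into which custom DNA-binding domains are added. The insert has no promoter of its own; a T7 promoter lies just outside attL2. Expression in plants therefore depends on the destination vector that receives the cassette.
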