Addgene plasmid #36185: pZHY013
Depositing lab: Daniel Voytas. Depositing organization: University of Minnesota. Publication: TALENs enable efficient plant genome engineering. Zhang Y, Zhang F, Li X, Baller JA, Qi Y, Starker CG, Bogdanove AJ, Voytas DF. Plant Physiol. 2012 Nov 2. 10.1104/pp.112.205179 PubMed 23124327.
Backbone
  Vector backbone: pCR8
  Backbone manufacturer: Invitrogen
  Backbone size w/o insert (bp): 2817
  Total vector size (bp): 4344
  Vector type: Entry vector for expression in plants as a T2A linked polycistronic message
Growth in bacteria
  Bacterial resistance: Spectinomycin, 50 μg/mL
  Growth temperature: 37°C
  Growth strain: DH5alpha
  Copy number: High Copy
Gene/Insert
  Gene/Insert name: Heterodimeric FokI nuclease (alt name: T2A)
  Promoter: none
  Cloning method: Unknown
  Sequencing primers: 5′ cagctggtgaagtccgagctgg; 3′ gttattaaatttccgtctcacttcc
Terms and licenses: Academic/Nonprofit Terms; Industry Terms: Not Available to Industry
How to cite: pZHY013 was a gift from Daniel Voytas (Addgene plasmid # 36185 ; http://n2t.net/addgene:36185 ; RRID:Addgene_36185)
