>Addgene plasmid #36185 | pZHY013 | addgene partial sequence | sequence record 46615 | M13_pUC_Fwd
CAATAATGATTTTATTTTGACTGATAGTGACCTGTTCGTTGCAACAAATTGATGAGCAATGCTTTTTTAT
AATGCCAACTTTGTACAAAAAAGCAGGCTCCGAATTCGCCCTTCACCATGGATTATAAGGATCACGATGG
CGACTACAAGGACCACGATATTGACTACAAAGACGATGACGATAAAATGGCTCCTAAGAAAAAGCGCAAA
GTCGGTATCCATGGCGTTCCCTCTAGATAACGCAGGATCCCAGCTGGTGAAGTCCGAGCTGGAAGAAAAA
AAGAGCGAGCTGCGCCACAAGCTCAAGTACGTGCCCCACGAGTACATCGAGCTGATCGAGATCGCCCGCA
ACAGCACCCAAGACCGCATCCTGGAGATGAAAGTGATGGAGTTCTTCATGAAGGTGTACGGCTACCGCGG
CAAGCACCTGGGCGGCTCCCGCAAGCCCGATGGCGCCATCTACACCGTGGGCTCCCCCATCGACTATGGC
GTCATTGTCGACACCAAGGCCTACTCCGGCGGCTACAACTTACCCATCGGTCAGGCCGACGAGATGCAAC
GCTACGTGAAGGAGAACCAGACCCGCAATAAGCACATTAATCCCAACGAGTGGTGGAAGGTGTACCCCTC
CTCCGTGACCGAGTTCAAATTCCTGTTCGTGTCCGGCCACTTCAAGGGCAATTATAAGGCCCAACTGACC
CGCCTGAACCACAAGACCAACTGCAACGGCGCCGTGCTGTCCGTGGAGGAACTGCTGATCGGCGGCGAGA
TGATCAAGGCTGGTACCCTGACCCTGGAAGAGGTGCGCCGCAAGTTCAACAATGGTGAAATCAATTTCAG
GTCCGGCGGCG
