>Addgene plasmid #36185 | pZHY013 | addgene partial sequence | sequence record 46616 | pCR8-3 5'-gttattaaatttccgtctcacttcc-3'
CCAATTAAAAGCTCTTCTACACTAAGAACAGCTCCATTACAATTAGTGATATGATTTAATCGTGTAAGCT
GAGCTTTGTAGTTTCCTTTAAAGTGACCACTCACAAATAAAAACTTAAATTCCGTTACAGAAGATGGATA
GACTTTCCACCATTCATTAGGGTTGAGATGTTTGTTTCGTGTTTGATTTTCTTCGACATATCGCTCCATT
TCATCTGCTTGGCCAATTGGCAGATTATAACCTCCGCTATAAGCTTTAGTATCCACGATCACACCGTAAT
CAATAGGAGATCCGACAGTATAAATTGCTCCGTCCGGTTTCCTTGATCCACCCAAATGTTTACCTCTATA
TCCATAAACTTTCATAAAAAATTCCATTACCTTCATTTCAAGAATTCTATCCTGAGTGGAATTTCTGGCA
ATTTCAATTAATTCAATATATTCATGAGGCACATATTTCAATTTATGACGAAGTTCAGATTTCTTCTCCT
CCAGTTCACTTTTGACTAGTTGAGATCTAAGCTTACTAGCTAGCCGGCACCCCGTGAATGCCCACCTTCC
TCTTCTTCTTGGGGGCCATCTTGTCATCGTCATCCTTGTAATCGATGTCATGATCTTTATAATCACCGTC
ATGGTCTTTGTAGTCCATCCTAGGGCCGGGATTCTCCTCCACGTCACCGCATGTTAGAAGACTTCCTCTG
CCCTCTCCGCCGCCGGACCTGAAATTGATTTCACCATTGTTGAACTTGCGGCGCACCTCTTCCAGGGTCA
GGGTACCAGCCTTGATCATCTCGCCGCCGATCAGCAGTTCCTCCACGGACAGCACGGCGCCGTTGCAGTT
GG
